>Addgene plasmid #70421 | R777-E137 Hs.MTOR | depositor full sequence | sequence record 125870 | Full Sequence
TTAACGCTAGCATGGATGTTTTCCCAGTCACGACGTTGTAAAACGACGGCCAGTCTTAAAATTCGAGCTC
GGTCCGAGGATCCGAAATAATGATTTTATTTTGACTGATAGTGACCTGTTCGTTGCAACAAATTGATAAG
CAATGCTTTTTTATAATGCCAACTTTGTACAAAAAAGTTGGCACCATGCTTGGAACCGGACCTGCCGCCG
CCACCACCGCTGCCACCACATCTAGCAATGTGAGCGTCCTGCAGCAGTTTGCCAGTGGCCTAAAGAGCCG
GAATGAGGAAACCAGGGCCAAAGCCGCCAAGGAGCTCCAGCACTATGTCACCATGGAACTCCGAGAGATG
AGTCAAGAGGAGTCTACTCGCTTCTATGACCAACTGAACCATCACATTTTTGAATTGGTTTCCAGCTCAG
ATGCCAATGAGAGGAAAGGTGGCATCTTGGCCATAGCTAGCCTCATAGGAGTGGAAGGTGGGAATGCCAC
CCGAATTGGCAGATTTGCCAACTATCTTCGGAACCTCCTCCCCTCCAATGACCCAGTTGTCATGGAAATG
GCATCCAAGGCCATTGGCCGTCTTGCCATGGCAGGGGACACTTTTACCGCTGAGTACGTGGAATTTGAGG
TGAAGCGAGCCCTGGAATGGCTGGGTGCTGACCGCAATGAGGGCCGGAGACATGCAGCTGTCCTGGTTCT
CCGTGAGCTGGCCATCAGCGTCCCTACCTTCTTCTTCCAGCAAGTGCAACCCTTCTTTGACAACATTTTT
GTGGCCGTGTGGGACCCCAAACAGGCCATCCGTGAGGGAGCTGTAGCCGCCCTTCGTGCCTGTCTGATTC
TCACAACCCAGCGTGAGCCGAAGGAGATGCAGAAGCCTCAGTGGTACAGGCACACATTTGAAGAAGCAGA
GAAGGGATTTGATGAGACCTTGGCCAAAGAGAAGGGCATGAATCGGGATGATCGGATCCATGGAGCCTTG
TTGATCCTTAACGAGCTGGTCCGAATCAGCAGCATGGAGGGAGAGCGTCTGAGAGAAGAAATGGAAGAAA
TCACACAGCAGCAGCTGGTACACGACAAGTACTGCAAAGATCTCATGGGCTTCGGAACAAAACCTCGTCA
CATTACCCCCTTCACCAGTTTCCAGGCTGTACAGCCCCAGCAGTCAAATGCCTTGGTGGGGCTGCTGGGG
TACAGCTCTCACCAAGGCCTCATGGGATTTGGGACCTCCCCCAGTCCAGCTAAGTCCACCCTGGTGGAGA
GCCGGTGTTGCAGAGACTTGATGGAGGAGAAATTTGATCAGGTGTGCCAGTGGGTGCTGAAATGCAGGAA
TAGCAAGAACTCGCTGATCCAAATGACAATCCTTAATTTGTTGCCCCGCTTGGCTGCATTCCGACCTTCT
GCCTTCACAGATACCCAGTATCTCCAAGATACCATGAACCATGTCCTAAGCTGTGTCAAGAAGGAGAAGG
AACGTACAGCGGCCTTCCAAGCCCTGGGGCTACTTTCTGTGGCTGTGAGGTCTGAGTTTAAGGTCTATTT
GCCTCGCGTGCTGGACATCATCCGAGCGGCCCTGCCCCCAAAGGACTTCGCCCATAAGAGGCAGAAGGCA
ATGCAGGTGGATGCCACAGTCTTCACTTGCATCAGCATGCTGGCTCGAGCAATGGGGCCAGGCATCCAGC
AGGATATCAAGGAGCTGCTGGAGCCCATGCTGGCAGTGGGACTAAGCCCTGCCCTCACTGCAGTGCTCTA
CGACCTGAGCCGTCAGATTCCACAGCTAAAGAAGGACATTCAAGATGGGCTACTGAAAATGCTGTCCCTG
GTCCTTATGCACAAACCCCTTCGCCACCCAGGCATGCCCAAGGGCCTGGCCCATCAGCTGGCCTCTCCTG
GCCTCACGACCCTCCCTGAGGCCAGCGATGTGGGCAGCATCACTCTTGCCCTCCGAACGCTTGGCAGCTT
TGAATTTGAAGGCCACTCTCTGACCCAATTTGTTCGCCACTGTGCGGATCATTTCCTGAACAGTGAGCAC
AAGGAGATCCGCATGGAGGCTGCCCGCACCTGCTCCCGCCTGCTCACACCCTCCATCCACCTCATCAGTG
GCCATGCTCATGTGGTTAGCCAGACCGCAGTGCAAGTGGTGGCAGATGTGCTTAGCAAACTGCTCGTAGT
TGGGATAACAGATCCTGACCCTGACATTCGCTACTGTGTCTTGGCGTCCCTGGACGAGCGCTTTGATGCA
CACCTGGCCCAGGCGGAGAACTTGCAGGCCTTGTTTGTGGCTCTGAATGACCAGGTGTTTGAGATCCGGG
AGCTGGCCATCTGCACTGTGGGCCGACTCAGTAGCATGAACCCTGCCTTTGTCATGCCTTTCCTGCGCAA
GATGCTCATCCAGATTTTGACAGAGTTGGAGCACAGTGGGATTGGAAGAATCAAAGAGCAGAGTGCCCGC
ATGCTGGGGCACCTGGTCTCCAATGCCCCCCGACTCATCCGCCCCTACATGGAGCCTATTCTGAAGGCAT
TAATTTTGAAACTGAAAGATCCAGACCCTGATCCAAACCCAGGTGTGATCAATAATGTCCTGGCAACAAT
AGGAGAATTGGCACAGGTTAGTGGCCTGGAAATGAGGAAATGGGTTGATGAACTTTTTATTATCATCATG
GACATGCTCCAGGATTCCTCTTTGTTGGCCAAAAGGCAGGTGGCTCTGTGGACCCTGGGACAGTTGGTGG
CCAGCACTGGCTATGTAGTAGAGCCCTACAGGAAGTACCCTACTTTGCTTGAGGTGCTACTGAATTTTCT
GAAGACTGAGCAGAACCAGGGTACACGCAGAGAGGCCATCCGTGTGTTAGGGCTTTTAGGGGCTTTGGAT
CCTTACAAGCACAAAGTGAACATTGGCATGATAGACCAGTCCCGGGATGCCTCTGCTGTCAGCCTGTCAG
AATCCAAGTCAAGTCAGGATTCCTCTGACTATAGCACTAGTGAAATGCTGGTCAACATGGGAAACTTGCC
TCTGGATGAGTTCTACCCAGCTGTGTCCATGGTGGCCCTGATGCGGATCTTCCGAGACCAGTCACTCTCT
CATCATCACACCATGGTTGTCCAGGCCATCACCTTCATCTTCAAGTCCCTGGGACTCAAATGTGTGCAGT
TCCTGCCCCAGGTCATGCCCACGTTCCTTAACGTCATTCGAGTCTGTGATGGGGCCATCCGGGAATTTTT
GTTCCAGCAGCTGGGAATGTTGGTGTCCTTTGTGAAGAGCCACATCAGACCTTATATGGATGAAATAGTC
ACCCTCATGAGAGAATTCTGGGTCATGAACACCTCAATTCAGAGCACGATCATTCTTCTCATTGAGCAAA
TTGTGGTAGCTCTTGGGGGTGAATTTAAGCTCTACCTGCCCCAGCTGATCCCACACATGCTGCGTGTCTT
CATGCATGACAACAGCCCAGGCCGCATTGTCTCTATCAAGTTACTGGCTGCAATCCAGCTGTTTGGCGCC
AACCTGGATGACTACCTGCATTTACTGCTGCCTCCTATTGTTAAGTTGTTTGATGCCCCTGAAGCTCCAC
TGCCATCTCGAAAGGCAGCGCTAGAGACTGTGGACCGCCTGACGGAGTCCCTGGATTTCACTGACTATGC
CTCCCGGATCATTCACCCTATTGTTCGAACACTGGACCAGAGCCCAGAACTGCGCTCCACAGCCATGGAC
ACGCTGTCTTCACTTGTTTTTCAGCTGGGGAAGAAGTACCAAATTTTCATTCCAATGGTGAATAAAGTTC
TGGTGCGACACCGAATCAATCATCAGCGCTATGATGTGCTCATCTGCAGAATTGTCAAGGGATACACACT
TGCTGATGAAGAGGAGGATCCTTTGATTTACCAGCATCGGATGCTTAGGAGTGGCCAAGGGGATGCATTG
GCTAGTGGACCAGTGGAAACAGGACCCATGAAGAAACTGCACGTCAGCACCATCAACCTCCAAAAGGCCT
GGGGCGCTGCCAGGAGGGTCTCCAAAGATGACTGGCTGGAATGGCTGAGACGGCTGAGCCTGGAGCTGCT
GAAGGACTCATCATCGCCCTCCCTGCGCTCCTGCTGGGCCCTGGCACAGGCCTACAACCCGATGGCCAGG
GATCTCTTCAATGCTGCATTTGTGTCCTGCTGGTCTGAACTGAATGAAGATCAACAGGATGAGCTCATCA
GAAGCATCGAGTTGGCCCTCACCTCACAAGACATCGCTGAAGTCACACAGACCCTCTTAAACTTGGCTGA
ATTCATGGAACACAGTGACAAGGGCCCCCTGCCACTGAGAGATGACAATGGCATTGTTCTGCTGGGTGAG
AGAGCTGCCAAGTGCCGAGCATATGCCAAAGCACTACACTACAAAGAACTGGAGTTCCAGAAAGGCCCCA
CCCCTGCCATTCTAGAATCTCTCATCAGCATTAATAATAAGCTACAGCAGCCGGAGGCAGCGGCCGGAGT
GTTAGAATATGCCATGAAACACTTTGGAGAGCTGGAGATCCAGGCTACCTGGTATGAGAAACTGCACGAG
TGGGAGGATGCCCTTGTGGCCTATGACAAGAAAATGGACACCAACAAGGACGACCCAGAGCTGATGCTGG
GCCGCATGCGCTGCCTCGAGGCCTTGGGGGAATGGGGTCAACTCCACCAGCAGTGCTGTGAAAAGTGGAC
CCTGGTTAATGATGAGACCCAAGCCAAGATGGCCCGGATGGCTGCTGCAGCTGCATGGGGTTTAGGTCAG
TGGGACAGCATGGAAGAATACACCTGTATGATCCCTCGGGACACCCATGATGGGGCATTTTATAGAGCTG
TGCTGGCACTGCATCAGGACCTCTTCTCCTTGGCACAACAGTGCATTGACAAGGCCAGGGACCTGCTGGA
TGCTGAATTAACTGCGATGGCAGGAGAGAGTTACAGTCGGGCATATGGGGCCATGGTTTCTTGCCACATG
CTGTCCGAGCTGGAGGAGGTTATCCAGTACAAACTTGTCCCCGAGCGACGAGAGATCATCCGCCAGATCT
GGTGGGAGAGACTGCAGGGCTGCCAGCGTATCGTAGAGGACTGGCAGAAAATCCTTATGGTGCGGTCCCT
TGTGGTCAGCCCTCATGAAGACATGAGAACCTGGCTCAAGTATGCAAGCCTGTGCGGCAAGAGTGGCAGG
CTGGCTCTTGCTCATAAAACTTTAGTGTTGCTCCTGGGAGTTGATCCGTCTCGGCAACTTGACCATCCTC
TGCCAACAGTTCACCCTCAGGTGACCTATGCCTACATGAAAAACATGTGGAAGAGTGCCCGCAAGATCGA
TGCCTTCCAGCACATGCAGCATTTTGTCCAGACCATGCAGCAACAGGCCCAGCATGCCATCGCTACTGAG
GACCAGCAGCATAAGCAGGAACTGCACAAGCTCATGGCCCGATGCTTCCTGAAACTTGGAGAGTGGCAGC
TGAATCTACAGGGCATCAATGAGAGCACAATCCCCAAAGTGCTGCAGTACTACAGCGCCGCCACAGAGCA
CGACCGCAGCTGGTACAAGGCCTGGCATGCGTGGGCAGTGATGAACTTCGAAGCTGTGCTACACTACAAA
CATCAGAACCAAGCCCGCGATGAGAAGAAGAAACTGCGTCATGCCAGCGGGGCCAACATCACCAACGCCA
CCACTGCCGCCACCACGGCCGCCACTGCCACCACCACTGCCAGCACCGAGGGCAGCAACAGTGAGAGCGA
GGCCGAGAGCACCGAGAACAGCCCCACCCCATCGCCGCTGCAGAAGAAGGTCACTGAGGATCTGTCCAAA
ACCCTCCTGATGTACACGGTGCCTGCCGTCCAGGGCTTCTTCCGTTCCATCTCCTTGTCACGAGGCAACA
ACCTCCAGGATACACTCAGAGTTCTCACCTTATGGTTTGATTATGGTCACTGGCCAGATGTCAATGAGGC
CTTAGTGGAGGGGGTGAAAGCCATCCAGATTGATACCTGGCTACAGGTTATACCTCAGCTCATTGCAAGA
ATTGATACGCCCAGACCCTTGGTGGGACGTCTCATTCACCAGCTTCTCACAGACATTGGTCGGTACCACC
CCCAGGCCCTCATCTACCCACTGACAGTGGCTTCTAAGTCTACCACGACAGCCCGGCACAATGCAGCCAA
CAAGATTCTGAAGAACATGTGTGAGCACAGCAACACCCTGGTCCAGCAGGCCATGATGGTGAGCGAGGAG
CTGATCCGAGTG
[294 nt withheld, positions 6243-6536]
CTCACATCCTTAGAGCTGCAATATGTTTCCCCAAAACTTCTGATGTGCCGGGACCTTGAATTGGCTGTGC
CAGGAACATATGACCCCAACCAGCCAATCATTCGCATTCAGTCCATAGCACCGTCTTTGCAAGTCATCAC
ATCCAAGCAGAGGCCCCGGAAATTGACACTTATGGGCAGCAACGGACATGAGTTTGTTTTCCTTCTAAAA
GGCCATGAAGATCTGCGCCAGGATGAGCGTGTGATGCAGCTCTTCGGCCTGGTTAACACCCTTCTGGCCA
ATGACCCAACATCTCTTCGGAAAAACCTCAGCATCCAGAGATACGCTGTCATCCCTTTATCGACCAACTC
GGGCCTCATTGGCTGGGTTCCCCACTGTGACACACTGCACGCCCTCATCCGGGACTACAGGGAGAAGAAG
AAGATCCTTCTCAACATCGAGCATCGCATCATGTTGCGGATGGCTCCGGACTATGACCACTTGACTCTGA
TGCAGAAGGTGGAGGTGTTTGAGCATGCCGTCAATAATACAGCTGGGGACGACCTGGCCAAGCTGCTGTG
GCTGAAAAGCCCCAGCTCCGAGGTGTGGTTTGACCGAAGAACCAATTATACCCGTTCTTTAGCGGTCATG
TCAATGGTTGGGTATATTTTAGGCCTGGGAGATAGACACCCATCCAACCTGATGCTGGACCGTCTGAGTG
GGAAGATCCTGCACATTGACTTTGGGGACTGCTTTGAGGTTGCTATGACCCGAGAGAAGTTTCCAGAGAA
GATTCCATTTAGACTAACAAGAATGTTGACCAATGCTATGGAGGTTACAGGCCTGGATGGCAACTACAGA
ATCACATGCCACACAGTGATGGAGGTGCTGCGAGAGCACAAGGACAGTGTCATGGCCGTGCTGGAAGCCT
TTGTCTATGACCCCTTGCTGAACTGGAGGCTGATGGACACAAATACCAAAGGCAACAAGCGATCCCGAAC
GAGGACGGATTCCTACTCTGCTGGCCAGTCAGTCGAAATTTTGGACGGTGTGGAACTTGGAGAGCCAGCC
CATAAGAAAACGGGGACCACAGTGCCAGAATCTATTCATTCTTTCATTGGAGACGGTTTGGTGAAACCAG
AGGCCCTAAATAAGAAAGCTATCCAGATTATTAACAGGGTTCGAGATAAGCTCACTGGTCGGGACTTCTC
TCATGATGACACTTTGGATGTTCCAACGCAAGTTGAGCTGCTCATCAAACAAGCGACATCCCATGAAAAC
CTCTGCCAGTGCTATATTGGCTGGTGCCCTTTCTGGTAATCAACTTTCTTGTACAAAGTTGGCATTATAG
GAAAGCATTGCTTATCAATTTGTTGCAACGAACAGGTCACTATCAGTCAAAATAAAATCATTATTTGCAT
GCAAGCTTAGATCCTCTAGACCAGCCAGGACAGAAATGCCTCGACTTCGCTGCTACCCAAGGTTGCCGGG
TGACGCACACCGTGGAAACGGATGAAGGCACGAACCCAGTGGACATAAGCCTGTTCGGTTCGTAAGCTGT
AATGCAAGTAGCGTATGCGCTCACGCAACTGGTCCAGAACCTTGACCGAACGCAGCGGTGGTAACGGCGC
AGTGGCGGTTTTCATGGCTTGTTATGACTGTTTTTTTGGGGTACAGTCTATGCCTCGGGCATCCAAGCAG
CAAGCGCGTTACGCCGTGGGTCGATGTTTGATGTTATGGAGCAGCAACGATGTTACGCAGCAGGGCAGTC
GCCCTAAAACAAAGTTAAACATTATGAGGGAAGCGGTGATCGCCGAAGTATCGACTCAACTATCAGAGGT
AGTTGGCGTCATCGAGCGCCATCTCGAACCGACGTTGCTGGCCGTACATTTGTACGGCTCCGCAGTGGAT
GGCGGCCTGAAGCCACACAGTGATATTGATTTGCTGGTTACGGTGACCGTAAGGCTTGATGAAACAACGC
GGCGAGCTTTGATCAACGACCTTTTGGAAACTTCGGCTTCCCCTGGAGAGAGCGAGATTCTCCGCGCTGT
AGAAGTCACCATTGTTGTGCACGACGACATCATTCCGTGGCGTTATCCAGCTAAGCGCGAACTGCAATTT
GGAGAATGGCAGCGCAATGACATTCTTGCAGGTATCTTCGAGCCAGCCACGATCGACATTGATCTGGCTA
TCTTGCTGACAAAAGCAAGAGAACATAGCGTTGCCTTGGTAGGTCCAGCGGCGGAGGAACTCTTTGATCC
GGTTCCTGAACAGGATCTATTTGAGGCGCTAAATGAAACCTTAACGCTATGGAACTCGCCGCCCGACTGG
GCTGGCGATGAGCGAAATGTAGTGCTTACGTTGTCCCGCATTTGGTACAGCGCAGTAACCGGCAAAATCG
CGCCGAAGGATGTCGCTGCCGACTGGGCAATGGAGCGCCTGCCGGCCCAGTATCAGCCCGTCATACTTGA
AGCTAGACAGGCTTATCTTGGACAAGAAGAAGATCGCTTGGCCTCGCGCGCAGATCAGTTGGAAGAATTT
GTCCACTACGTGAAAGGCGAGATCACCAAGGTAGTCGGCAAATAACCCTCGAGCCACCCATGACCAAAAT
CCCTTAACGTGAGTTACGCGTCGTTCCACTGAGCGTCAGACCCCGTAGAAAAGATCAAAGGATCTTCTTG
AGATCCTTTTTTTCTGCGCGTAATCTGCTGCTTGCAAACAAAAAAACCACCGCTACCAGCGGTGGTTTGT
TTGCCGGATCAAGAGCTACCAACTCTTTTTCCGAAGGTAACTGGCTTCAGCAGAGCGCAGATACCAAATA
CTGTCCTTCTAGTGTAGCCGTAGTTAGGCCACCACTTCAAGAACTCTGTAGCACCGCCTACATACCTCGC
TCTGCTAATCCTGTTACCAGTGGCTGCTGCCAGTGGCGATAAGTCGTGTCTTACCGGGTTGGACTCAAGA
CGATAGTTACCGGATAAGGCGCAGCGGTCGGGCTGAACGGGGGGTTCGTGCACACAGCCCAGCTTGGAGC
GAACGACCTACACCGAACTGAGATACCTACAGCGTGAGCATTGAGAAAGCGCCACGCTTCCCGAAGGGAG
AAAGGCGGACAGGTATCCGGTAAGCGGCAGGGTCGGAACAGGAGAGCGCACGAGGGAGCTTCCAGGGGGA
AACGCCTGGTATCTTTATAGTCCTGTCGGGTTTCGCCACCTCTGACTTGAGCGTCGATTTTTGTGATGCT
CGTCAGGGGGGCGGAGCCTATGGAAAAACGCCAGCAACGCGGCCTTTTTACGGTTCCTGGCCTTTTGCTG
GCCTTTTGCTCACATGTTCTTTCCTGCGTTATCCCCTGATTCTGTGGATAACCGTATTACCGCCTTTGAG
TGAGCTGATACCGCTCGCCGCAGCCGAACGACCGAGCGCAGCGAGTCAGTGAGCGAGGAAGCGGAAGAGC
GCCCAATACGCAAACCGCCTCTCCCCGCGCGTTGGCCGATTCATTAATGCAGCTGGCACGACAGGTTTCC
CGACTGGAAAGCGGGCAGTGAGCGCAACGCAATTAATACGCGTACCGCTAGCCAGGAAGAGTTTGTAGAA
ACGCAAAAAGGCCATCCGTCAGGATGGCCTTCTGCTTAGTTTGATGCCTGGCAGTTTATGGCGGGCGTCC
TGCCCGCCACCCTCCGGGCCGTTGCTTCACAACGTTCAAATCCGCTCCCGGCGGATTTGTCCTACTCAGG
AGAGCGTTCACCGACAAACAACAGATAAAACGAAAGGCCCAGTCTTCCGACTGAGCCTTTCGTTTTATTT
GATGCCTGGCAGTTCCCTACTCTCGCG
Features (pLannotate 1.2.2; 11 found; start..end, strand, type, name):
     18..54      -  CDS            lacZα (fragment): LacZα fragment of β-galactosidase; lacZ fragment
     85..180     +  protein_bind   attL3: mutant version of attL; recombination site for the Gateway® LR reaction LR Clonase™
    186..7832    +  CDS            MTOR (sequence partly withheld): MTOR_HUMAN - Also known as FRAP, FRAP1, FRAP2, RAFT1, RAPT1. Experimental evidence at protein level: Swiss-Prot protein existence level 1. Serine/threonine protein kinase which is a central regulator of cellular metabolism, growth and survival in response to hormones, growth factors, nutrients, energy and stress signals (PubMed:12087098, PubMed:12150925, PubMed:12150926, PubMed:12231510, PubMed:12718876, PubMed:14651849, PubMed:15268862, PubMed:15467718, PubMed:15545625, PubMed:15718470, PubMed:18497260, PubMed:18762023, PubMed:18925875, PubMed:20516213, PubMed:20537536, PubMed:21659604, PubMe
   7840..7933    -  protein_bind   attL2 (fragment): mutant version of attL; recombination site for the Gateway® LR reaction LR Clonase™
   8048..8071    +  promoter       Pc promoter (fragment): intI1 (promoter lies within the coding sequence); class 1 integron promoter
   8247..8303    +  CDS            GmR (fragment): gentamycin acetyltransferase; aacC1; confers resistance to gentamycin
   8310..9101    +  CDS            SmR: aminoglycoside adenylyltransferase (Murphy, 1985); aadA; confers resistance to spectinomycin and streptomycin
   9194..9782    +  rep_origin     ori: high-copy-number ColE1/pMB1/pBR322/pUC origin of replication
   9965..10057   +  CDS            lacI (fragment): lac repressor; lacI; The lac repressor binds to the lac operator to inhibit transcription in E. coli. This inhibition can be relieved by adding lactose or isopropyl-β-D-thiogalactopyranoside (IPTG).
  10112..10139   -  terminator     rrnB T2 terminator: transcription terminator T2 from the E. coli rrnB gene
  10271..10314   +  terminator     rrnB T1 terminator: Escherichia coli rrnB; transcription terminator T1 from the E. coli rrnB gene
