[The description below was written by a language model from this plasmid's Addgene catalogue record and pLannotate feature annotations shown in this document.]
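Description:
R777-E137 Hs.MTOR is a Gateway entry clone built on the pDonor-255 backbone (about 2.7 kb) that carries the full-length human MTOR open reading frame, giving a plasmid of roughly 10.3 kb. It is propagated in E. coli from a high-copy ColE1/pUC-type origin and selected with spectinomycin through the aadA (SmR) aminoglycoside adenylyltransferase gene. A fragment of a class 1 integron Pc promoter and a remnant of a gentamicin resistance gene lie just upstream of that marker. The rrnB T1 and T2 terminators sit in the backbone, where such elements generally insulate the cloning region from read-through transcription. The short lacZα and lacI fragments appear to be non-functional leftovers of vector construction.

The payload is the approximately 7.65 kb MTOR coding sequence, corresponding to the reference transcript NM_004958.3. It encodes the serine/threonine kinase that acts as a central regulator of cell growth, metabolism and survival in response to nutrients, growth factors, energy and stress. The ORF is flanked by attL-type Gateway recombination sites, which the automated annotation calls attL3 on the 5′ side and a partial attL2 on the 3′ side. As an entry clone it has no promoter to drive expression of the insert, so the ORF is meant to be moved by an LR recombination reaction into a destination vector that supplies the promoter and any tags. Because the native stop codon is retained, the clone suits untagged expression or N-terminal fusions but not C-terminal ones. The depositor notes six silent nucleotide differences from the reference sequence, which do not change the encoded protein.
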