Addgene plasmid #70421: R777-E137 Hs.MTOR
Purpose: Gateway ORF clone of human MTOR [NM_004958.3] with stop codon (for native or N-terminal fusions)
Depositing lab: Dominic Esposito. Depositing organization: National Cancer Institute (NCI).
Backbone
  Vector backbone: pDonor-255
  Backbone size w/o insert (bp): 2693
  Vector type: Gateway Entry Clone
Growth in bacteria
  Bacterial resistance: Spectinomycin, 50 μg/mL
  Growth temperature: 37°C
  Growth strain: DH10B
  Copy number: High Copy
Gene/Insert
  Gene/Insert name: MTOR (alt name: NM_004958.3)
  Species: H. sapiens (human)
  Insert size (bp): 7650
  Entrez Gene: MTOR (a.k.a. FRAP, FRAP1, FRAP2, RAFT1, RAPT1, SKS)
  Cloning method: Gateway Cloning
  Sequencing primers: 5′ M13F 23-mer (5'-CCCAGTCACGACGTTGTAAAACG); 3′ attLR 23-mer (5'-TAACATCAGAGATTTTGAGACAC)
Terms and licenses: Academic/Nonprofit Terms; Industry Terms: Not Available to Industry
Depositor comments: t1437c, c1830t, c2997t, c5553t, t6624c, g6909a silent mutations not noted in Refseq
How to cite: R777-E137 Hs.MTOR was a gift from Dominic Esposito (Addgene plasmid # 70421 ; http://n2t.net/addgene:70421 ; RRID:Addgene_70421)
