>Addgene plasmid #70421 | R777-E137 Hs.MTOR | addgene partial sequence | sequence record 132338 | pCR8_R1 5'-cgaaccgaacaggcttatgt-3'
GGTGTGCGTCACCCGGCAACCTTGGGTAGCAGCGAAGTCGAGGCATTTCTGTCCTGGCTGGTCTAGAGGA
TCTAAGCTTGCATGCAAATAATGATTTTATTTTGACTGATAGTGACCTGTTCGTTGCAACAAATTGATAA
GCAATGCTTTCCTATAATGCCAACTTTGTACAAGAAAGTTGATTACCAGAAAGGGCACCAGCCAATATAG
CACTGGCAGAGGTTTTCATGGGATGTCGCTTGTTTGATGAGCAGCTCAACTTGCGTTGGAACATCCAAAG
TGTCATCATGAGAGAAGTCCCGACCAGTGAGCTTATCTCGAACCCTGTTAATAATCTGGATAGCTTTCTT
ATTTAGGGCCTCTGGTTTCACCAAACCGTCTCCAATGAAAGAATGAATAGATTCTGGCACTGTGGTCCCC
GTTTTCTTATGGGCTGGCTCTCCAAGTTCCACACCGTCCAAAATTTCGACTGACTGGCCAGCAGAGTAGG
AATCCGTCCTCGTTCGGGATCGCTTGTTGCCTTTGGTATTTGTGTCCATCAGCCTCCAGTTCAGCAAGGG
GTCATAGACAAAGGCTTCCAGCACGGCCATGACACTGTCCTTGTGCTCTCGCAGCACCTCCATCACTGTG
TGGCATGTGATTCTGTAGTTGCCATCCAGGCCTGTAACCTCCATAGCATTGGTCAACATTCTTGTTAGTC
TAAATGGAATCTTCTCTGGAAACTTCTCTCGGGTCATAGCAACCTCAAAGCAGTCCCCAAAGTCAATGTG
CAGGATCTTCCCACTCAGACGGTCCAGCATCAGGTTGGATGGGTGTCTATCTCCCAGGCCTAAAATATAC
CCAACCATTGACATGACCGCTAAAGAACGGGTATAATTGGTTCTTCGGTCAAACCACACCTCGGAGCTGG
GGCTTTTCAGCC
